>Addgene plasmid #79501 | pENTR221-WNT3A | addgene full sequence | sequence record 178175 | Addgene NGS Result
CTTTCCTGCGTTATCCCCTGATTCTGTGGATAACCGTATTACCGCCTTTGAGTGAGCTGATACCGCTCGC
CGCAGCCGAACGACCGAGCGCAGCGAGTCAGTGAGCGAGGAAGCGGAAGAGCGCCCAATACGCAAACCGC
CTCTCCCCGCGCGTTGGCCGATTCATTAATGCAGCTGGCACGACAGGTTTCCCGACTGGAAAGCGGGCAG
TGAGCGCAACGCAATTAATACGCGTACCGCTAGCCAGGAAGAGTTTGTAGAAACGCAAAAAGGCCATCCG
TCAGGATGGCCTTCTGCTTAGTTTGATGCCTGGCAGTTTATGGCGGGCGTCCTGCCCGCCACCCTCCGGG
CCGTTGCTTCACAACGTTCAAATCCGCTCCCGGCGGATTTGTCCTACTCAGGAGAGCGTTCACCGACAAA
CAACAGATAAAACGAAAGGCCCAGTCTTCCGACTGAGCCTTTCGTTTTATTTGATGCCTGGCAGTTCCCT
ACTCTCGCGTTAACGCTAGCATGGATGTTTTCCCAGTCACGACGTTGTAAAACGACGGCCAGTCTTAAGC
TCGGGCCCCAAATAATGATTTTATTTTGACTGATAGTGACCTGTTCGTTGCAACAAATTGATGAGCAATG
CTTTTTTATAATGCCAACTTTGTATACAAAAGTTGTAATGGCCCCACTCGGATACTTCTTACTCCTCTGC
AGCCTGAAGCAGGCTCTGGGCAGCTACCCGATCTGGTGGTCGCTGGCTGTTGGGCCACAGTATTCCTCCC
TGGGCTCGCAGCCCATCCTGTGTGCCAGCATCCCGGGCCTGGTCCCCAAGCAGCTCCGCTTCTGCAGGAA
CTACGTGGAGATCATGCCCAGCGTGGCCGAGGGCATCAAGATTGGCATCCAGGAGTGCCAGCACCAGTTC
CGCGGCCGCCGGTGGAACTGCACCACCGTCCACGACAGCCTGGCCATCTTCGGGCCCGTGCTGGACAAAG
CTACCAGGGAGTCGGCCTTTGTCCACGCCATTGCCTCAGCCGGTGTGGCCTTTGCAGTGACACGCTCATG
TGCAGAAGGCACGGCCGCCATCTGTGGCTGCAGCAGCCGCCACCAGGGCTCACCAGGCAAGGGCTGGAAG
TGGGGTGGCTGTAGCGAGGACATCGAGTTTGGTGGGATGGTGTCTCGGGAGTTCGCCGACGCCCGGGAGA
ACCGGCCAGATGCCCGCTCAGCCATGAACCGCCACAACAACGAGGCTGGGCGCCAGGCCATCGCCAGCCA
CATGCACCTCAAGTGCAAGTGCCACGGGCTGTCGGGCAGCTGCGAGGTGAAGACATGCTGGTGGTCGCAA
CCCGACTTCCGCGCCATCGGTGACTTCCTCAAGGACAAGTACGACAGCGCCTCGGAGATGGTGGTGGAGA
AGCACCGGGAGTCCCGCGGCTGGGTGGAGACCCTGCGGCCGCGCTACACCTACTTCAAGGTGCCCACGGA
GCGCGACCTGGTCTACTACGAGGCCTCGCCCAACTTCTGCGAGCCCAACCCTGAGACGGGCTCCTTCGGC
ACGCGCGACCGCACCTGCAACGTCAGCTCGCACGGCATCGACGGCTGCGACCTGCTGTGCTGCGGCCGCG
GCCACAACGCGCGAGCGGAGCGGCGCCGGGAGAAGTGCCGCTGCGTGTTCCACTGGTGCTGCTACGTCAG
CTGCCAGGAGTGCACGCGCGTCTACGACGTGCACACCTGCAAGTAGAACCCAGCTTTCTTGTACAAAGTT
GGCATTATAAGAAAGCATTGCTTATCAATTTGTTGCAACGAACAGGTCACTATCAGTCAAAATAAAATCA
TTATTTGCCATCCAGCTGCAGGGCGGCCGCGATATCCCCTATAGTGAGTCGTATTACATGGTCATAGCTG
TTTCCTGGCAGCTCTGGCCCGTGTCTCAAAATCTCTGATGTTACATTGCACAAGATAAAAATATATCATC
ATGAACAATAAAACTGTCTGCTTACATAAACAGTAATACAAGGGGTGTTATGAGCCATATTCAACGGGAA
ACGTCGAGGCCGCGATTAAATTCCAACATGGATGCTGATTTATATGGGTATAAATGGGCTCGCGATAATG
TCGGGCAATCAGGTGCGACAATCTATCGCTTGTATGGGAAGCCCGATGCGCCAGAGTTGTTTCTGAAACA
TGGCAAAGGTAGCGTTGCCAATGATGTTACAGATGAGATGGTCAGACTAAACTGGCTGACGGAATTTATG
CCTCTTCCGACCATCAAGCATTTTATCCGTACTCCTGATGATGCATGGTTACTCACCACTGCGATCCCCG
GAAAAACAGCATTCCAGGTATTAGAAGAATATCCTGATTCAGGTGAAAATATTGTTGATGCGCTGGCAGT
GTTCCTGCGCCGGTTGCATTCGATTCCTGTTTGTAATTGTCCTTTTAACAGCGATCGCGTATTTCGTCTC
GCTCAGGCGCAATCACGAATGAATAACGGTTTGGTTGATGCGAGTGATTTTGATGACGAGCGTAATGGCT
GGCCTGTTGAACAAGTCTGGAAAGAAATGCATAAACTTTTGCCATTCTCACCGGATTCAGTCGTCACTCA
TGGTGATTTCTCACTTGATAACCTTATTTTTGACGAGGGGAAATTAATAGGTTGTATTGATGTTGGACGA
GTCGGAATCGCAGACCGATACCAGGATCTTGCCATCCTATGGAACTGCCTCGGTGAGTTTTCTCCTTCAT
TACAGAAACGGCTTTTTCAAAAATATGGTATTGATAATCCTGATATGAATAAATTGCAGTTTCATTTGAT
GCTCGATGAGTTTTTCTAATCAGAATTGGTTAATTGGTTGTAACACTGGCAGAGCATTACGCTGACTTGA
CGGGACGGCGCAAGCTCATGACCAAAATCCCTTAACGTGAGTTACGCGTCGTTCCACTGAGCGTCAGACC
CCGTAGAAAAGATCAAAGGATCTTCTTGAGATCCTTTTTTTCTGCGCGTAATCTGCTGCTTGCAAACAAA
AAAACCACCGCTACCAGCGGTGGTTTGTTTGCCGGATCAAGAGCTACCAACTCTTTTTCCGAAGGTAACT
GGCTTCAGCAGAGCGCAGATACCAAATACTGTTCTTCTAGTGTAGCCGTAGTTAGGCCACCACTTCAAGA
ACTCTGTAGCACCGCCTACATACCTCGCTCTGCTAATCCTGTTACCAGTGGCTGCTGCCAGTGGCGATAA
GTCGTGTCTTACCGGGTTGGACTCAAGACGATAGTTACCGGATAAGGCGCAGCGGTCGGGCTGAACGGGG
GGTTCGTGCACACAGCCCAGCTTGGAGCGAACGACCTACACCGAACTGAGATACCTACAGCGTGAGCTAT
GAGAAAGCGCCACGCTTCCCGAAGGGAGAAAGGCGGACAGGTATCCGGTAAGCGGCAGGGTCGGAACAGG
AGAGCGCACGAGGGAGCTTCCAGGGGGAAACGCCTGGTATCTTTATAGTCCTGTCGGGTTTCGCCACCTC
TGACTTGAGCGTCGATTTTTGTGATGCTCGTCAGGGGGGCGGAGCCTATGGAAAAACGCCAGCAACGCGG
CCTTTTTACGGTTCCTGGCCTTTTGCTGGCCTTTTGCTCACATGTT
Features (pLannotate 1.2.2; 10 found; start..end, strand, type, name):
    121..213     +  CDS            lacI (fragment): lac repressor; lacI; The lac repressor binds to the lac operator to inhibit transcription in E. coli. This inhibition can be relieved by adding lactose or isopropyl-β-D-thiogalactopyranoside (IPTG).
    268..295     -  terminator     rrnB T2 terminator: transcription terminator T2 from the E. coli rrnB gene
    427..470     +  terminator     rrnB T1 terminator: Escherichia coli rrnB; transcription terminator T1 from the E. coli rrnB gene
    517..553     -  CDS            lacZα (fragment): LacZα fragment of β-galactosidase; lacZ fragment
    570..665     +  protein_bind   attL5: mutant version of attL; recombination site for the Gateway® LR reaction LR Clonase™
    668..1723    +  CDS            WNT3A: WNT3A_HUMAN - Experimental evidence at protein level: Swiss-Prot protein existence level 1. Ligand for members of the frizzled family of seven transmembrane receptors (Probable). Functions in the canonical Wnt signaling pathway that results in activation of transcription factors of the TCF/LEF family (PubMed:20093360, PubMed:21244856, PubMed:24841207, PubMed:26902720). Required for normal embryonic mesoderm development and formation of caudal somites. Required for normal morphogenesis of the developing neural tube (By similarity). Mediates self-renewal of the stem cells at the bottom on intest
   1728..1827    -  protein_bind   attL2: mutant version of attL; recombination site for the Gateway® LR reaction LR Clonase™
   1858..1876    -  promoter       T7 promoter: promoter for bacteriophage T7 RNA polymerase
   2010..2819    +  CDS            KanR: aminoglycoside phosphotransferase; aph(3')-Ia; confers resistance to kanamycin in bacteria or G418 (Geneticin®) in eukaryotes
   2966..3554    +  rep_origin     ori: high-copy-number ColE1/pMB1/pBR322/pUC origin of replication
