[The description below was written by a language model from this plasmid's Addgene catalogue record and pLannotate feature annotations shown in this document.]
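Description:
pENTR221-WNT3A is a MultiSite Gateway entry clone carrying the human WNT3A coding sequence, made by Gateway recombination of the insert into the pDONR221-P5P2 donor backbone. The finished plasmid is about 3.6 kb, smaller than the listed empty donor vector, which is consistent with the donor's Gateway cassette being exchanged for the roughly 1.06 kb insert during the cloning reaction. It is maintained in E. coli as a high-copy plasmid through a ColE1/pUC-type origin and is selected with kanamycin via an aminoglycoside phosphotransferase gene.

The WNT3A open reading frame, which encodes a secreted ligand for frizzled receptors that activates canonical Wnt/TCF-LEF signalling, sits directly between an attL5 site upstream and an attL2 site downstream. The record states that there is no promoter driving the insert, so the clone is a shuttle for the coding sequence rather than an expression plasmid. The rrnB T1 and T2 terminators upstream of the attL5 site insulate the cassette from read-through transcription from the backbone. A T7 promoter lies beyond attL2, pointing back toward the insert. The short lacI and lacZα fragments annotated in the backbone are remnants and not functional genes.

The attL5/attL2 pairing defines this clone as the second fragment in a two-fragment MultiSite Gateway LR reaction. It is combined with a first-position entry clone, typically one supplying a promoter or other upstream element, and with a destination vector, so that the pieces are assembled in a fixed order and orientation. The depositor's stated context is a vector platform for rapid engineering of stable, complex transgenes, in which this clone supplies the WNT3A coding module.
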