Addgene plasmid #79501: pENTR221-WNT3A
Purpose: MultiSite Gateway entry clones, second fragment (attL5, attL2) Human WNT3A CDS
Depositing lab: Peter Jon Nelson. Depositing organization: Klinikum der Ludwig Maximilians-Universitaet Muenchen. Publication: A vector platform for the rapid and efficient engineering of stable complex transgenes. Jackel C, Nogueira MS, Ehni N, Kraus C, Ranke J, Dohmann M, Noessner E, Nelson PJ. Sci Rep. 2016 Oct 3;6:34365. doi: 10.1038/srep34365. PubMed 27694838.
Backbone
  Vector backbone: pDONR221-P5P2
  Backbone manufacturer: Thermo Scientific
  Backbone size w/o insert (bp): 4774
  Total vector size (bp): 3616
  Modifications to backbone: Gateway cloned WNT3A Insert
  Vector type: Multisite Gateway Entry Clone
Growth in bacteria
  Bacterial resistance: Kanamycin, 50 μg/mL
  Growth temperature: 37°C
  Growth strain: DH5alpha
  Copy number: High Copy
Gene/Insert
  Gene/Insert name: WNT3A
  Species: H. sapiens (human)
  Insert size (bp): 1058
  Entrez Gene: WNT3A
  Promoter: no Promoter
  Cloning method: Gateway Cloning
  Sequencing primers: 5′ M13-FP; 3′ M13-RP
Terms and licenses: Academic/Nonprofit Terms; Industry Terms: Not Available to Industry
Depositor comments: Multisite Gateway Entry Clone for human WNT3A CDS. Second Fragment for 2 Fragment MultiSite Gateway LR reaction.
How to cite: pENTR221-WNT3A was a gift from Peter Jon Nelson (Addgene plasmid # 79501 ; http://n2t.net/addgene:79501 ; RRID:Addgene_79501)
